>Addgene plasmid #106373 | pRV-GN | addgene full sequence | sequence record 203919 | Addgene NGS Result
ACCGCACCTGTGGCGCCGGTGATGCCGGCCACGATGCGTCCGGCGTAGAGGCGATTAGTCCAATTTGTTA
AAGACAGGATATCAGTGGTCCAGGCTCTAGTTTTGACTCAACAATATCACCAGCTGAAGCCTATAGAGTA
CGAGCCATAGATAAAATAAAAGATTTTATTTAGTCTCCAGAAAAAGGGGGGAATGAAAGACCCCACCTGT
AGGTTTGGCAAGCTAGCTTAAGTAACGCCATTTTGCAAGGCATGGAAAATACATAACTGAGAATAGAGAA
GTTCAGATCAAGGTTAGGAACAGAGAGACAGCAGAATATGGGCCAAACAGGATATCTGTGGTAAGCAGTT
CCTGCCCCGGCTCAGGGCCAAGAACAGATGGTCCCCAGATGCGGTCCCGCCCTCAGCAGTTTCTAGAGAA
CCATCAGATGTTTCCAGGGTGCCCCAAGGACCTGAAATGACCCTGTGCCTTATTTGAACTAACCAATCAG
TTCGCTTCTCGCTTCTGTTCGCGCGCTTCTGCTCCCCGAGCTCAATAAAAGAGCCCACAACCCCTCACTC
GGCGCGCCAGTCCTCCGATAGACTGCGTCGCCCGGGTACCCGTATTCCCAATAAAGCCTCTTGCTGTTTG
CATCCGAATCGTGGACTCGCTGATCCTTGGGAGGGTCTCCTCAGATTGATTGACTGCCCACCTCGGGGGT
CTTTCATTTGGAGGTTCCACCGAGATTTGGAGACCCCTGCCCAGGGACCACCGACCCCCCCGCCGGGAGG
TAAGCTGGCCAGCGGTCGTTTCGTGTCTGTCTCTGTCTTTGTGCGTGTTTGTGCCGGCATCTAATGTTTG
CGCCTGCGTCTGTACTAGTTAGCTAACTAGCTCTGTATCTGGCGGACCCGTGGTGGAACTGACGAGTTCT
GAACACCCGGCCGCAACCCTGGGAGACGTCCCAGGGACTTTGGGGGCCGTTTTTGTGGCCCGACCTGAGG
AAGGGAGTCGATGTGGAATCCGACCCCGTCAGGATATGTGGTTCTGGTAGGAGACGAGAACCTAAAACAG
TTCCCGCCTCCGTCTGAATTTTTGCTTTCGGTTTGGAACCGAAGCCGCGCGTCTTGTCTGCTGCAGCGCT
GCAGCATCGTTCTGTGTTGTCTCTGTCTGACTGTGTTTCTGTATTTGTCTGAAAATTAGGGCCAGACTGT
TACCACTCCCTTAAGTTTGACCTTAGGTCACTGGAAAGATGTCGAGCGGATCGCTCACAACCAGTCGGTA
GATGTCAAGAAGAGACGTTGGGTTACCTTCTGCTCTGCAGAATGGCCAACCTTTAACGTCGGATGGCCGC
GAGACGGCACCTTTAACCGAGACCTCATCACCCAGGTTAAGATCAAGGTCTTTTCACCTGGCCCGCATGG
ACACCCAGACCAGGTCCCCTACATCGTGACCTGGGAAGCCTTGGCTTTTGACCCCCCTCCCTGGGTCAAG
CCCTTTGTACACCCTAAGCCTCCGCCTCCTCTTCCTCCATCCGCCCCGTCTCTCCCCCTTGAACCTCCTC
GTTCGACCCCGCCTCGATCCTCCCTTTATCCAGCCCTCACTCCTTCTCTAGGCGCCGGAATTCACCATGG
CCATGATTGAACAAGATGGATTGCACGCAGGTTCTCCGGCCGCTTGGGTGGAGAGGCTATTCGGCTATGA
CTGGGCACAACAGACAATCGGCTGCTCTGATGCCGCCGTGTTCCGGCTGTCAGCGCAGGGGCGCCCGGTT
CTTTTTGTCAAGACCGACCTGTCCGGTGCCCTGAATGAACTGCAAGACGAGGCAGCGCGGCTATCGTGGC
TGGCCACGACGGGCGTTCCTTGCGCAGCTGTGCTCGACGTTGTCACTGAAGCGGGAAGGGACTGGCTGCT
ATTGGGCGAAGTGCCGGGGCAGGATCTCCTGTCATCTCACCTTGCTCCTGCCGAGAAAGTATCCATCATG
GCTGATGCAATGCGGCGGCTGCATACGCTTGATCCGGCTACCTGCCCATTCGACCACCAAGCGAAACATC
GCATCGAGCGAGCACGTACTCGGATGGAAGCCGGTCTTGTCGATCAGGATGATCTGGACGAAGAGCATCA
GGGGCTCGCGCCAGCCGAACTGTTCGCCAGGCTCAAGGCGAGCATGCCCGACGGCGAGGATCTCGTCGTG
ACCCATGGCGATGCCTGCTTGCCGAATATCATGGTGGAAAATGGCCGCTTTTCTGGATTCATCGACTGTG
GCCGGCTGGGTGTGGCGGACCGCTATCAGGACATAGCGTTGGCTACCCGTGATATTGCTGAAGAGCTTGG
CGGCGAATGGGCTGACCGCTTCCTCGTGCTTTACGGTATCGCCGCTCCCGATTCGCAGCGCATCGCCTTC
TATCGCCTTCTTGACGAGTTCTTCTGAGTTTAAACATGCAGCGCTCCGGTGCCCGTCAGTGGGCAGAGCG
CACATCGCCCACAGTCCCCGAGAAGTTGGGGGGAGGGGTCGGCAATTGAACCGGTGCCTAGAGAAGGTGG
CGCGGGGTAAACTGGGAAAGTGATGTCGTGTACTGGCTCCGCCTTTTTCCCGAGGGTGGGGGAGAACCGT
ATATAAGTGCAGTAGTCGCCGTGAACGTTCTTTTTCGCAACGGGTTTGCCGCCAGAACACAGCTGAAGCT
AGCTTCGAGGGGCTCGCATCTCTCCTTCACGCGCCCGCCGCCCTACCTGAGGCCGCCATCCACGCCGGTT
GAGTCGCGTTCTGCCGCCTCCCGCCTGTGGTGCCTCCTGAACTGCGTCCGCCGTCTAGGTAAGTTTAAAG
CTCAGGTCGAGACCGGGCCTTTGTCCGGCGCTCCCTTGGAGCCTACCTAGACTCAGCCGGCTCTCCACGC
TTTGCCTGACCCTGCTTGCTCAACTCTACGTCTTTGTTTCGTTTTCTGTTCTGCGCCGTTACAGATCCAA
GCTGTGACCGGCGCCTACATCGATCCGCGGAGATCTAAGCTTGCCACCATGGTGAGCAAGGGCGAGGAGC
TGTTCACCGGGGTGGTGCCCATCCTGGTCGAGCTGGACGGCGACGTAAACGGCCACAAGTTCAGCGTGTC
CGGCGAGGGCGAGGGCGATGCCACCTACGGCAAGCTGACCCTGAAGTTCATCTGCACCACCGGCAAGCTG
CCCGTGCCCTGGCCCACCCTCGTGACCACCCTGACCTACGGCGTGCAGTGCTTCAGCCGCTACCCCGACC
ACATGAAGCAGCACGACTTCTTCAAGTCCGCCATGCCCGAAGGCTACGTCCAGGAGCGCACCATCTTCTT
CAAGGACGACGGCAACTACAAGACCCGCGCCGAGGTGAAGTTCGAGGGCGACACCCTGGTGAACCGCATC
GAGCTGAAGGGCATCGACTTCAAGGAGGACGGCAACATCCTGGGGCACAAGCTGGAGTACAACTACAACA
GCCACAACGTCTATATCATGGCCGACAAGCAGAAGAACGGCATCAAGGTGAACTTCAAGATCCGCCACAA
CATCGAGGACGGCAGCGTGCAGCTCGCCGACCACTACCAGCAGAACACCCCCATCGGCGACGGCCCCGTG
CTGCTGCCCGACAACCACTACCTGAGCACCCAGTCCGCCCTGAGCAAAGACCCCAACGAGAAGCGCGATC
ACATGGTCCTGCTGGAGTTCGTGACCGCCGCCGGGATCACTCTCGGCATGGACGAGCTGTACAAGTAAGG
ATCCACGCGTGGGCCCGGAGGCGGCGATTACAAGGATGACGACGATAAGATATGAATTCTTAATTAACGA
TAAAATAAAAGATTTTATTTAGTCTCCAGAAAAAGGGGGGAATGAAAGACCCCACCTGTAGGTTTGGCAA
GCTAGCTTAAGTAACGCCATTTTGCAAGGCATGGAAAATACATAACTGAGAATAGAGAAGTTCAGATCAA
GGTTAGGAACAGAGAGACAGCAGAATATGGGCCAAACAGGATATCTGTGGTAAGCAGTTCCTGCCCCGGC
TCAGGGCCAAGAACAGATGGTCCCCAGATGCGGTCCCGCCCTCAGCAGTTTCTAGAGAACCATCAGATGT
TTCCAGGGTGCCCCAAGGACCTGAAATGACCCTGTGCCTTATTTGAACTAACCAATCAGTTCGCTTCTCG
CTTCTGTTCGCGCGCTTCTGCTCCCCGAGCTCAATAAAAGAGCCCACAACCCCTCACTCGGCGCGCCAGT
CCTCCGATAGACTGCGTCGCCCGGGTACCCGTGTATCCAATAAACCCTCTTGCAGTTGCATCCGACTTGT
GGTCTCGCTGTTCCTTGGGAGGGTCTCCTCTGAGTGATTGACTACCCGTCAGCGGGGGTCTTTCATGGGT
AACAGTTTCTTGAAGTTGGAGAACAACATTCTGAGGGTAGGAGTCGAATATTAAGTAATCCTGACTCAAT
TAGCCACTGTTTTGAATCCACATACTCCAATACTCCTGAAATAGTTCATTATGGACAGCGCAGAAAGAGC
TGGGGAGAATTGTGAAATTGTTATCCGCTCACAATTCCACACAACATACGAGCCGGAAGCATAAAGTGTA
AAGCCTGGGGTGCCTAATGAGTGAGCTAACTCACATTAATTGCGTTGCGCTCACTGCCCGCTTTCCAGTC
GGGAAACCTGTCGTGCCAGCTGCATTAATGAATCGGCCAACGCGCGGGGAGAGGCGGTTTGCGTATTGGG
CGCTCTTCCGCTTCCTCGCTCACTGACTCGCTGCGCTCGGTCGTTCGGCTGCGGCGAGCGGTATCAGCTC
ACTCAAAGGCGGTAATACGGTTATCCACAGAATCAGGGGATAACGCAGGAAAGAACATGTGAGCAAAAGG
CCAGCAAAAGGCCAGGAACCGTAAAAAGGCCGCGTTGCTGGCGTTTTTCCATAGGCTCCGCCCCCCTGAC
GAGCATCACAAAAATCGACGCTCAAGTCAGAGGTGGCGAAACCCGACAGGACTATAAAGATACCAGGCGT
TTCCCCCTGGAAGCTCCCTCGTGCGCTCTCCTGTTCCGACCCTGCCGCTTACCGGATACCTGTCCGCCTT
TCTCCCTTCGGGAAGCGTGGCGCTTTCTCATAGCTCACGCTGTAGGTATCTCAGTTCGGTGTAGGTCGTT
CGCTCCAAGCTGGGCTGTGTGCACGAACCCCCCGTTCAGCCCGACCGCTGCGCCTTATCCGGTAACTATC
GTCTTGAGTCCAACCCGGTAAGACACGACTTATCGCCACTGGCAGCAGCCACTGGTAACAGGATTAGCAG
AGCGAGGTATGTAGGCGGTGCTACAGAGTTCTTGAAGTGGTGGCCTAACTACGGCTACACTAGAAGAACA
GTATTTGGTATCTGCGCTCTGCTGAAGCCAGTTACCTTCGGAAAAAGAGTTGGTAGCTCTTGATCCGGCA
AACAAACCACCGCTGGTAGCGGTGGTTTTTTTGTTTGCAAGCAGCAGATTACGCGCAGAAAAAAAGGATC
TCAAGAAGATCCTTTGATCTTTTCTACGGGGTCTGACGCTCAGTGGAACGAAAACTCACGTTAAGGGATT
TTGGTCATGAGATTATCAAAAAGGATCTTCACCTAGATCCTTTTAAATTAAAAATGAAGTTTTAAATCAA
TCTAAAGTATATATGAGTAAACTTGGTCTGACAGTTACCAATGCTTAATCAGTGAGGCACCTATCTCAGC
GATCTGTCTATTTCGTTCATCCATAGTTGCCTGACTCCCCGTCGTGTAGATAACTACGATACGGGAGGGC
TTACCATCTGGCCCCAGTGCTGCAATGATACCGCGAGACCCACGCTCACCGGCTCCAGATTTATCAGCAA
TAAACCAGCCAGCCGGAAGGGCCGAGCGCAGAAGTGGTCCTGCAACTTTATCCGCCTCCATCCAGTCTAT
TAATTGTTGCCGGGAAGCTAGAGTAAGTAGTTCGCCAGTTAATAGTTTGCGCAACGTTGTTGCCATTGCT
ACAGGCATCGTGGTGTCACGCTCGTCGTTTGGTATGGCTTCATTCAGCTCCGGTTCCCAACGATCAAGGC
GAGTTACATGATCCCCCATGTTGTGCAAAAAAGCGGTTAGCTCCTTCGGTCCTCCGATCGTTGTCAGAAG
TAAGTTGGCCGCAGTGTTATCACTCATGGTTATGGCAGCACTGCATAATTCTCTTACTGTCATGCCATCC
GTAAGATGCTTTTCTGTGACTGGTGAGTACTCAACCAAGTCATTCTGAGAATAGTGTATGCGGCGACCGA
GTTGCTCTTGCCCGGCGTCAATACGGGATAATACCGCGCCACATAGCAGAACTTTAAAAGTGCTCATCAT
TGGAAAACGTTCTTCGGGGCGAAAACTCTCAAGGATCTTACCGCTGTTGAGATCCAGTTCGATGTAACCC
ACTCGTGCACCCAACTGATCTTCAGCATCTTTTACTTTCACCAGCGTTTCTGGGTGAGCAAAAACAGGAA
GGCAAAATGCCGCAAAAAAGGGAATAAGGGCGACACGGAAATGTTGAATACTCATACTCTTCCTTTTTCA
ATATTATTGAAGCATTTATCAGGGTTATTGTCTCATGAGCGGATACATATTTGAATGTATTTAGAAAAAT
AAACAAATAGGGGTTCCGCGCACATTTCCCCGAAAAGTGCCACCTGACGTCTAAGAAACCATTATTATCA
TGACATTAACCTATAAAAATAGGCGTATCACGAGGCCCTTTCGTCTCGCGCGTTTCGGTGATGACGGTGA
AAACCTCTGACACATGCAGCTCCCGGAGACGGTCACAGCTTGTCTGTAAGCGGATGCCGGGAGCAGACAA
GCCCGTCAGGGCGCGTCAGCGGGTGTTGGCGGGTGTCGGGGCTGGCTTAACTATGCGGCATCAGAGCAGA
TTGTACTGAGAGTGCACCATATGCGGTGTGAAATACCGCACAGATGCGTAAGGAGAAAATACCGCATCAG
GCGCCATTCGCCATTCAGGCTGCGCAACTGTTGGGAAGGGCGATCGGTGCGGGCCTCTTCGCTATTACGC
CAGCTGGCGAAAGGGGGATGTGCTGCAAGGCGATTAAGTTGGGTAACGCCAGGGTTTTCCCAGTCACGAC
GTTGTAAAACGACGGCGCAAGGAATGGTGCATGCAAGGAGATGGCGCCCAACAGTCCCCCGGCCACGGGG
CCTGCCACCATACCCACGCCGAAACAAGCGCTCATGAGCCCGAAGTGGCGAGCCCGATCTTCCCCATCGG
TGATGTCGGCGATATAGGCGCCAGCA
Features (pLannotate 1.2.2; 21 found; start..end, strand, type, name):
     52..150     +  CDS            env (fragment): murine leukemia virus gPr80 envelope polyprotein precursor; env; proteolytically cleaved into gp70SU and p15TM subunits
    192..708     +  LTR            5' LTR: 5' long terminal repeat from murine embryonic stem cell virus
    772..1113    +  misc_feature   MESV Ψ: packaging signal of murine embryonic stem cell virus
   1180..1596    +  CDS            gag (truncated): truncated Moloney murine leukemia virus (MMLV) gag gene lacking the start codon
   1613..2407    +  CDS            NeoR/KanR: aminoglycoside phosphotransferase from Tn5; aph(3')-II (or nptII); confers resistance to neomycin, kanamycin, and G418 (Geneticin®)
   2441..2652    +  promoter       EF-1α core promoter: core promoter for human elongation factor EF-1α
   2669..2937    +  LTR            5' LTR (truncated): truncated 5' long terminal repeat (LTR) from human T-cell leukemia virus (HTLV) type 1
   2989..3708    +  CDS            EGFP: the original enhanced GFP (Yang et al., 1996) mammalian codon-optimized
   3736..3761    +  CDS            3xFLAG (fragment): three tandem FLAG® epitope tags
   3822..4336    +  LTR            3' LTR: 3' long terminal repeat from murine embryonic stem cell virus
   4498..4514    -  protein_bind   lac operator: The lac repressor binds to the lac operator to inhibit transcription in E. coli. This inhibition can be relieved by adding lactose or isopropyl-β-D-thiogalactopyranoside (IPTG). lac repressor encoded by lacI
   4522..4552    -  promoter       lac promoter: promoter for the E. coli lac operon
   4567..4588    -  protein_bind   CAP binding site: CAP binding activates transcription in the presence of cAMP. E. coli catabolite activator protein
   4601..4693    -  CDS            lacI (fragment): lac repressor; lacI; The lac repressor binds to the lac operator to inhibit transcription in E. coli. This inhibition can be relieved by adding lactose or isopropyl-β-D-thiogalactopyranoside (IPTG).
   4876..5464    -  rep_origin     ori: high-copy-number ColE1/pMB1/pBR322/pUC origin of replication
   5635..6495    -  CDS            AmpR: β-lactamase; bla; confers resistance to ampicillin, carbenicillin, and related antibiotics
   6496..6600    -  promoter       AmpR promoter: bla
   6695..6730    +  CDS            rop (fragment): Rop protein, which maintains plasmids at low copy number; rop
   6832..6931    +  misc_feature   bom (fragment): basis of mobility region from pBR322
   6937..7086    -  CDS            lacZα (fragment): LacZα fragment of β-galactosidase; lacZ fragment
   7086..51      -  CDS            TcR (fragment) (across the origin): tetracycline efflux protein; tet; confers resistance to tetracycline
