[The description below was written by a language model from this plasmid's Addgene catalogue record and pLannotate feature annotations shown in this document.]
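Description:
pRV-GN is an MSCV-based gammaretroviral expression vector, built on the homemade pSEN backbone, for making mammalian cell lines that stably express EGFP and resist G418. The sequenced plasmid is about 7.2 kb. In E. coli it is propagated through a high-copy ColE1/pUC-type origin and selected with ampicillin via the β-lactamase gene and its native promoter. The remaining bacterial annotations (fragments of lacI, lacZα, rop, bom and the tetracycline resistance gene, plus a lac promoter/operator) appear to be non-functional remnants of earlier cloning vectors.

The retroviral cassette is flanked by murine embryonic stem cell virus 5' and 3' LTRs. Downstream of the 5' LTR lie the Ψ packaging signal and a truncated MMLV gag segment lacking its start codon, which together allow the genomic RNA to be encapsidated when gag, pol and env are supplied in trans by a packaging system. The neomycin phosphotransferase (NeoR/KanR) coding sequence follows directly, with no separate promoter annotated, so it is presumably expressed from the LTR-driven transcript. A second, internal transcription unit drives EGFP. It combines the human EF-1α core promoter with a truncated HTLV-1 LTR segment, a pairing commonly used as a compact composite promoter. A short 3xFLAG fragment is annotated just after EGFP, but the record does not indicate whether it is fused in frame or functional.

After transduction and integration, cells can be enriched with G418 and tracked by green fluorescence. The associated study examined retroviral infectivity and superinfection resistance, where a dual marker vector of this kind serves as a readout for transduction. The cloning sites used to assemble the insert are not recorded.
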