Addgene plasmid #106373: pRV-GN
Purpose: creating stable line with GFP and G418 resistance
Depositing lab: Tong-Chuan He. Depositing organization: University of Chicago. Publication: Characterization of retroviral infectivity and superinfection resistance during retrovirus-mediated transduction of mammalian cells. Liao J, Wei Q, Fan J, Zou Y, Song D, Liu J, Liu F, Ma C, Hu X, Li L, Yu Y, Qu X, Chen L, Yu X, Zhang Z, Zhao C, Zeng Z, Zhang R, Yan S, Wu T, Wu X, Shu Y, Lei J, Li Y, Zhang W, Wang J, Reid RR, Lee MJ, Huang W, Wolf JM, He TC, Wang J. Gene Ther. 2017 Jun;24(6):333-341. doi: 10.1038/gt.2017.24. Epub 2017 May 4. PubMed 28387759.
Backbone
  Vector backbone: MSCV-based, pSEN
  Backbone manufacturer: homemade, PMID: 17449199
  Backbone size w/o insert (bp): 6100
  Vector type: Mammalian Expression, Retroviral
  Selectable markers: Neomycin (select with G418)
Growth in bacteria
  Bacterial resistance: Ampicillin, 100 μg/mL
  Growth temperature: 37°C
  Growth strain: NEB Stable
  Copy number: Unknown
Gene/Insert
  Gene/Insert name: eGFP and geneticin/G418 resistance gene (alt names: enhanced GFP; G418)
  Cloning method: Restriction Enzyme; 5′ cloning site unknown (unknown if destroyed); 3′ cloning site unknown (unknown if destroyed)
Terms and licenses: Academic/Nonprofit Terms; Industry Terms: Not Available to Industry
How to cite: pRV-GN was a gift from Tong-Chuan He (Addgene plasmid # 106373 ; http://n2t.net/addgene:106373 ; RRID:Addgene_106373)
